Addgene plasmid #125452: Lenti-(BB)-hPGK-KRAB-dCas9-P2A-BlastR rs58692659-guide1
Purpose: CRISPR-mediated repression of human islet enhancer containing T2D-associated variant rs58692659 (ZFAND3 GWAS locus)
Depositing lab: Jorge Ferrer. Depositing organization: Imperial College London. Publication: Human pancreatic islet three-dimensional chromatin architecture provides insights into the genetics of type 2 diabetes. Miguel-Escalada I, Bonas-Guarch S, Cebola I, Ponsa-Cobas J, Mendieta-Esteban J, Atla G, Javierre BM, Rolando DMY, Farabella I, Morgan CC, Garcia-Hurtado J, Beucher A, Moran I, Pasquali L, Ramos-Rodriguez M, Appel EVR, Linneberg A, Gjesing AP, Witte DR, Pedersen O, Grarup N, Ravassard P, Torrents D, Mercader JM, Piemonti L, Berney T, de Koning EJP, Kerr-Conte J, Pattou F, Fedko IO, Groop L, Prokopenko I, Hansen T, Marti-Renom MA, Fraser P, Ferrer J. Nat Genet. 2019 Jun 28. pii: 10.1038/s41588-019-0457-0. doi: 10.1038/s41588-019-0457-0. PubMed 31253982.
Backbone
  Vector backbone: Lenti-(BB)-hPGK-KRAB-dCas9-P2A-BlastR
  Backbone manufacturer: Jorge Ferrer (Addgene #118155)
  Vector type: Mammalian Expression, Lentiviral, CRISPR
  Selectable markers: Blasticidin
Growth in bacteria
  Bacterial resistance: Ampicillin, 100 μg/mL
  Growth temperature: 37°C
  Growth strain: Stbl3
  Copy number: High Copy
Gene/Insert
  Gene/Insert name: KRAB-dCas9-2A-BlastR
  gRNA/shRNA sequence: TTCTCCCGGCTCAACTGCC
  Species: H. sapiens (human)
  Promoter: hPGK and U6
  Tag / fusion protein: HA (C terminal on backbone)
  Cloning method: Restriction Enzyme; 5′ cloning site Unknown (destroyed during cloning); 3′ cloning site Unknown (destroyed during cloning)
  Sequencing primers: 5′ GATCCGCCACCATGGATGC
Terms and licenses: Academic/Nonprofit Terms; Industry Terms: Not Available to Industry
How to cite: Lenti-(BB)-hPGK-KRAB-dCas9-P2A-BlastR rs58692659-guide1 was a gift from Jorge Ferrer (Addgene plasmid # 125452 ; http://n2t.net/addgene:125452 ; RRID:Addgene_125452)
