[The description below was written by a language model from this plasmid's Addgene catalogue record and pLannotate feature annotations shown in this document.]
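Description:
Lenti-(BB)-hPGK-KRAB-dCas9-P2A-BlastR rs58692659-guide1 is an all-in-one lentiviral CRISPR interference vector (about 13.4 kb) built on the Lenti-(BB)-hPGK-KRAB-dCas9-P2A-BlastR backbone. It carries a single guide RNA directed at a human pancreatic islet enhancer that contains the type 2 diabetes-associated variant rs58692659 at the ZFAND3 GWAS locus. In bacteria it replicates from a high-copy ColE1/pUC-type origin and is selected with ampicillin through AmpR. An f1 origin and an SV40/EM7-driven BleoR (Zeocin resistance) cassette also sit in the plasmid backbone, outside the viral genome.

The transfer cassette has a third-generation, self-inactivating layout. A CMV enhancer/promoter fused to a truncated HIV-1 5' LTR drives production of the genomic RNA. This is followed by the Ψ packaging signal, partial gag, the RRE for Rev-dependent export, and the cPPT/CTS. The cassette ends in a WPRE and a ΔU3 3' LTR, with a bGH polyadenylation signal downstream.

Two expression units lie between the LTRs. A human U6 Pol III promoter transcribes the enhancer-targeting spacer joined to the S. pyogenes gRNA scaffold; the annotation wraps around the circular sequence origin at this point. The human PGK promoter then drives the ZNF10 KRAB repression domain fused to Cas9, which the catalogue describes as catalytically dead although the automated annotation labels it simply as Cas9. The record lists a C-terminal HA tag on this fusion, and a P2A peptide links it to blasticidin S deaminase, so repressor and selection marker come from one transcript. Neither the HA tag nor the P2A is annotated in the feature table.

Transduced mammalian cells are selected with blasticidin. The guide brings KRAB-dCas9 to the enhancer, silencing it without cutting the DNA, which allows the regulatory targets of this variant-bearing enhancer to be tested.
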