Features (pLannotate 1.2.2; 34 found; start..end, strand, type, name):
      1..76      +  misc_RNA       gRNA scaffold: guide RNA scaffold for the Streptococcus pyogenes CRISPR/Cas9 system
    107..617     +  promoter       hPGK promoter: human phosphoglycerate kinase 1 promoter
    666..851     +  CDS            KRAB: Krüppel-associated box (KRAB) transcriptional repression domain from the human zinc finger protein ZNF10 (Margolin et al., 1994)
    873..4976    +  CDS            Cas9: Cas9 (Csn1) endonuclease from the Streptococcus pyogenes Type II CRISPR/Cas system generates RNA-guided double strand breaks in DNA
   5175..5573    +  CDS            BSD: blasticidin S deaminase; Aspergillus terreus BSD; confers resistance to blasticidin
   5574..5595    +  misc_feature   MCS (fragment): pBluescript multiple cloning site
   5598..6186    +  misc_feature   WPRE: woodchuck hepatitis virus posttranscriptional regulatory element
   6237..6256    +  misc_feature   cPPT/CTS (fragment): central polypurine tract and central termination sequence of HIV-1
   6258..6491    +  LTR            3' LTR (ΔU3): self-inactivating 3' long terminal repeat (LTR) from HIV-1
   6523..6747    +  polyA_signal   bGH poly(A) signal: bovine growth hormone polyadenylation signal
   6751..6772    +  promoter       SV40 promoter (fragment): SV40 enhancer and early promoter
   6793..7221    +  rep_origin     f1 ori (sequence partly withheld): f1 bacteriophage origin of replication; arrow indicates direction of (+) strand synthesis
   7235..7564    +  promoter       SV40 promoter: SV40 enhancer and early promoter
   7612..7659    +  promoter       EM7 promoter: synthetic bacterial promoter&nbsp
   7678..8052    +  CDS            BleoR: antibiotic-binding protein; Sh ble from Streptoalloteichus hindustanus; confers resistance to bleomycin, phleomycin, and Zeocin™
   8062..8187    +  CDS            ble (fragment): BLE_KLEPN - Experimental evidence at protein level: Swiss-Prot protein existence level 1. Binding protein with a strong affinity to the bleomycin family of antibiotics. Binds to CL990; an antimitotic-antibiotic compound. From Klebsiella pneumoniae.
   8182..8303    +  polyA_signal   SV40 poly(A) signal: SV40 polyadenylation signal
   8374..8396    -  protein_bind   lac operator (fragment): The lac repressor binds to the lac operator to inhibit transcription in E. coli. This inhibition can be relieved by adding lactose or isopropyl-β-D-thiogalactopyranoside (IPTG). lac repressor encoded by lacI
   8400..8430    -  promoter       lac promoter: promoter for the E. coli lac operon
   8445..8466    -  protein_bind   CAP binding site: CAP binding activates transcription in the presence of cAMP. E. coli catabolite activator protein
   8479..8571    -  CDS            lacI (fragment): lac repressor; lacI; The lac repressor binds to the lac operator to inhibit transcription in E. coli. This inhibition can be relieved by adding lactose or isopropyl-β-D-thiogalactopyranoside (IPTG).
   8754..9342    -  rep_origin     ori: high-copy-number ColE1/pMB1/pBR322/pUC origin of replication
   9513..10373   -  CDS            AmpR: β-lactamase; bla; confers resistance to ampicillin, carbenicillin, and related antibiotics
  10374..10478   -  promoter       AmpR promoter: bla
  10537..10589   -  misc_feature   bom (fragment): basis of mobility region from pBR322
  10744..11123   +  enhancer       CMV enhancer: human cytomegalovirus immediate early enhancer
  11124..11323   +  promoter       CMV promoter: human cytomegalovirus (CMV) immediate early promoter
  11341..11521   +  LTR            5' LTR (truncated): truncated 5' long terminal repeat (LTR) from HIV-1
  11568..11693   +  misc_feature   HIV-1 Ψ: packaging signal of human immunodeficiency virus type 1
  11677..12040   +  CDS            HIV-1 gag (fragment): gag protein from human immunodeficiency virus 1; gag
  12186..12419   +  misc_feature   RRE: The Rev response element (RRE) of HIV-1 allows for Rev-dependent mRNA export from the nucleus to the cytoplasm.
  12796..12896   +  CDS            Rev (fragment): human immunodeficiency virus 1 (HIV-1) Rev protein; rev; enhances nuclear export of unspliced and incompletely spliced viral mRNAs
  12946..13063   +  misc_feature   cPPT/CTS: central polypurine tract and central termination sequence of HIV-1
  13114..13354   +  promoter       U6 promoter: RNA polymerase III promoter for human U6 snRNA
>Addgene plasmid #125452 | Lenti-(BB)-hPGK-KRAB-dCas9-P2A-BlastR rs58692659-guide1 | addgene full sequence | sequence record 251372 | Addgene NGS Result
GTTTTAGAGCTAGAAATAGCAAGTTAAAATAAGGCTAGTCCGTTATCAACTTGAAAAAGTGGCACCGAGT
CGGTGCTTTTTTGAATTCGCTAGCTAGGTCTTGAAAGGGGTTGGGGTTGCGCCTTTTCCAAGGCAGCCCT
GGGTTTGCGCAGGGACGCGGCTGCTCTGGGCGTGGTTCCGGGAAACGCAGCGGCGCCGACCCTGGGTCTC
GCACATTCTTCACGTCCGTTCGCAGCGTCACCCGGATCTTCGCCGCTACCCTTGTGGGCCCCCCGGCGAC
GCTTCCTGCTCCGCCCCTAAGTCGGGAAGGTTCCTTGCGGTTCGCGGCGTGCCGGACGTGACAAACGGAA
GCCGCACGTCTCACTAGTACCCTCGCAGACGGACAGCGCCAGGGAGCAATGGCAGCGCGCCGACCGCGAT
GGGCTGTGGCCAATAGCGGCTGCTCAGCAGGGCGCGCCGAGAGCAGCGGCCGGGAAGGGGCGGTGCGGGA
GGCGGGGTGTGGGGCGGTAGTGTGGGCCCTGTTCCTGCCCGCGCGGTGTTCCGCATTCTGCAAGCCTCCG
GAGCGCACGTCGGCAGTCGGCTCCCTCGTTGACCGAATCACCGACCTCTCTCCCCAGGACCGGTGATCCG
CCACCATGGATGCTAAGTCACTAACTGCCTGGTCCCGGACACTGGTGACCTTCAAGGATGTATTTGTGGA
CTTCACCAGGGAGGAGTGGAAGCTGCTGGACACTGCTCAGCAGATCGTGTACAGAAATGTGATGCTGGAG
AACTATAAGAACCTGGTTTCCTTGGGTTATCAGCTTACTAAGCCAGATGTGATCCTCCGGTTGGAGAAGG
GAGAAGAGCCCGGCGGTTCCGGCGGAGGGTCGATGGACAAGAAGTACAGCATCGGCCTGGCCATCGGCAC
CAACTCTGTCGGCTGGGCCGTGATCACCGACGAGTACAAGGTGCCCAGCAAGAAATTCAAGGTGCTGGGC
AACACCGACCGGCACAGCATCAAGAAGAACCTGATCGGCGCCCTGCTGTTCGACAGCGGAGAAACAGCCG
AGGCCACCCGGCTGAAGAGAACCGCCAGAAGAAGATACACCAGACGGAAGAACCGGATCTGCTATCTGCA
AGAGATCTTCAGCAACGAGATGGCCAAGGTGGACGACAGCTTCTTCCACAGACTGGAAGAGTCCTTCCTG
GTGGAAGAGGATAAGAAGCACGAGCGGCACCCCATCTTCGGCAACATCGTGGACGAGGTGGCCTACCACG
AGAAGTACCCCACCATCTACCACCTGAGAAAGAAACTGGTGGACAGCACCGACAAGGCCGACCTGCGGCT
GATCTATCTGGCCCTGGCCCACATGATCAAGTTCCGGGGCCACTTCCTGATCGAGGGCGACCTGAACCCC
GACAACAGCGACGTGGACAAGCTGTTCATCCAGCTGGTGCAGACCTACAACCAGCTGTTCGAGGAAAACC
CCATCAACGCCAGCGGCGTGGACGCCAAGGCCATCCTGTCTGCCAGACTGAGCAAGAGCAGACGGCTGGA
AAATCTGATCGCCCAGCTGCCCGGCGAGAAGAAGAATGGCCTGTTCGGCAACCTGATTGCCCTGAGCCTG
GGCCTGACCCCCAACTTCAAGAGCAACTTCGACCTGGCCGAGGATGCCAAACTGCAGCTGAGCAAGGACA
CCTACGACGACGACCTGGACAACCTGCTGGCCCAGATCGGCGACCAGTACGCCGACCTGTTTCTGGCCGC
CAAGAACCTGTCCGACGCCATCCTGCTGAGCGACATCCTGAGAGTGAACACCGAGATCACCAAGGCCCCC
CTGAGCGCCTCTATGATCAAGAGATACGACGAGCACCACCAGGACCTGACCCTGCTGAAAGCTCTCGTGC
GGCAGCAGCTGCCTGAGAAGTACAAAGAGATTTTCTTCGACCAGAGCAAGAACGGCTACGCCGGCTACAT
CGATGGCGGAGCCAGCCAGGAAGAGTTCTACAAGTTCATCAAGCCCATCCTGGAAAAGATGGACGGCACC
GAGGAACTGCTCGTGAAGCTGAACAGAGAGGACCTGCTGCGGAAGCAGCGGACCTTCGACAACGGCAGCA
TCCCCCACCAGATCCACCTGGGAGAGCTGCACGCCATTCTGCGGCGGCAGGAAGATTTTTACCCATTCCT
GAAGGACAACCGGGAAAAGATCGAGAAGATCCTGACCTTCCGCATCCCCTACTACGTGGGCCCTCTGGCC
AGGGGAAACAGCAGATTCGCCTGGATGACCAGAAAGAGCGAGGAAACCATCACCCCCTGGAACTTCGAGG
AAGTGGTGGACAAGGGCGCCAGCGCCCAGAGCTTCATCGAGCGGATGACCAACTTCGATAAGAACCTGCC
CAACGAGAAGGTGCTGCCCAAGCACAGCCTGCTGTACGAGTACTTCACCGTGTACAACGAGCTGACCAAA
GTGAAATACGTGACCGAGGGAATGAGAAAGCCCGCCTTCCTGAGCGGCGAGCAGAAAAAAGCCATCGTGG
ACCTGCTGTTCAAGACCAACCGGAAAGTGACCGTGAAGCAGCTGAAAGAGGACTACTTCAAGAAAATCGA
GTGCTTCGACTCCGTGGAAATCTCCGGCGTGGAAGATCGGTTCAACGCCTCCCTGGGCACATACCACGAT
CTGCTGAAAATTATCAAGGACAAGGACTTCCTGGACAATGAGGAAAACGAGGACATTCTGGAAGATATCG
TGCTGACCCTGACACTGTTTGAGGACAGAGAGATGATCGAGGAACGGCTGAAAACCTATGCCCACCTGTT
CGACGACAAAGTGATGAAGCAGCTGAAGCGGCGGAGATACACCGGCTGGGGCAGGCTGAGCCGGAAGCTG
ATCAACGGCATCCGGGACAAGCAGTCCGGCAAGACAATCCTGGATTTCCTGAAGTCCGACGGCTTCGCCA
ACAGAAACTTCATGCAGCTGATCCACGACGACAGCCTGACCTTTAAAGAGGACATCCAGAAAGCCCAGGT
GTCCGGCCAGGGCGATAGCCTGCACGAGCACATTGCCAATCTGGCCGGCAGCCCCGCCATTAAGAAGGGC
ATCCTGCAGACAGTGAAGGTGGTGGACGAGCTCGTGAAAGTGATGGGCCGGCACAAGCCCGAGAACATCG
TGATCGAAATGGCCAGAGAGAACCAGACCACCCAGAAGGGACAGAAGAACAGCCGCGAGAGAATGAAGCG
GATCGAAGAGGGCATCAAAGAGCTGGGCAGCCAGATCCTGAAAGAACACCCCGTGGAAAACACCCAGCTG
CAGAACGAGAAGCTGTACCTGTACTACCTGCAGAATGGGCGGGATATGTACGTGGACCAGGAACTGGACA
TCAACCGGCTGTCCGACTACGATGTGGACGCTATCGTGCCTCAGAGCTTTCTGAAGGACGACTCCATCGA
TAACAAAGTGCTGACTCGGAGCGACAAGAACCGGGGCAAGAGCGACAACGTGCCCTCCGAAGAGGTCGTG
AAGAAGATGAAGAACTACTGGCGCCAGCTGCTGAATGCCAAGCTGATTACCCAGAGGAAGTTCGACAATC
TGACCAAGGCCGAGAGAGGCGGCCTGAGCGAACTGGATAAGGCCGGCTTCATCAAGAGACAGCTGGTGGA
AACCCGGCAGATCACAAAGCACGTGGCACAGATCCTGGACTCCCGGATGAACACTAAGTACGACGAGAAC
GACAAACTGATCCGGGAAGTGAAAGTGATCACCCTGAAGTCCAAGCTGGTGTCCGATTTCCGGAAGGATT
TCCAGTTTTACAAAGTGCGCGAGATCAACAACTACCACCACGCCCACGACGCCTACCTGAACGCCGTCGT
GGGAACCGCCCTGATCAAAAAGTACCCTAAGCTGGAAAGCGAGTTCGTGTACGGCGACTACAAGGTGTAC
GACGTGCGGAAGATGATCGCCAAGAGCGAGCAGGAAATCGGCAAGGCTACCGCCAAGTACTTCTTCTACA
GCAACATCATGAACTTTTTCAAGACCGAGATTACCCTGGCCAACGGCGAGATCCGGAAGCGGCCTCTGAT
CGAGACAAACGGCGAAACAGGCGAGATCGTGTGGGATAAGGGCCGGGACTTTGCCACCGTGCGGAAAGTG
CTGTCTATGCCCCAAGTGAATATCGTGAAAAAGACCGAGGTGCAGACAGGCGGCTTCAGCAAAGAGTCTA
TCCTGCCCAAGAGGAACAGCGACAAGCTGATCGCCAGAAAGAAGGACTGGGACCCTAAGAAGTACGGCGG
CTTCGACAGCCCCACCGTGGCCTATTCTGTGCTGGTGGTGGCCAAAGTGGAAAAGGGCAAGTCCAAGAAA
CTGAAGAGTGTGAAAGAGCTGCTGGGGATCACCATCATGGAAAGAAGCAGCTTCGAGAAGAATCCCATCG
ACTTTCTGGAAGCCAAGGGCTACAAAGAAGTGAAAAAGGACCTGATCATCAAGCTGCCTAAGTACTCCCT
GTTCGAGCTGGAAAACGGCCGGAAGAGAATGCTGGCCTCTGCCGGCGAACTGCAGAAGGGAAACGAACTG
GCCCTGCCCTCCAAATATGTGAACTTCCTGTACCTGGCCAGCCACTATGAGAAGCTGAAGGGCTCCCCCG
AGGATAATGAGCAGAAACAGCTGTTTGTGGAACAGCACAAACACTACCTGGACGAGATCATCGAGCAGAT
CAGCGAGTTCTCCAAGAGAGTGATCCTGGCCGACGCTAATCTGGACAAGGTGCTGAGCGCCTACAACAAG
CACAGAGACAAGCCTATCAGAGAGCAGGCCGAGAATATCATCCACCTGTTTACCCTGACCAGTCTGGGAG
CCCCTGCCGCCTTCAAGTACTTTGACACCACCATCGACCGGAAGAGGTACACCAGCACCAAAGAGGTGCT
GGACGCCACCCTGATCCACCAGAGCATCACCGGCCTGTACGAGACACGGATCGACCTGTCTCAGCTGGGA
GGCGACGCCTATCCCTATGACGTGCCCGATTATGCCAGCCTGGGCAGCGGCTCCCCCAAGAAAAAACGCA
AGGTGGAAGATCCTAAGAAAAAGCGGAAAGTGGACGGCATTGGTAGTGGGAGCAACGGCAGCAGCGGGGA
TCCGGCCGCAACAAACTTCTCTCTGCTGAAACAAGCCGGAGATGTCGAAGAGAATCCTGGACCGATGGCC
AAGCCTTTGTCTCAAGAAGAATCCACCCTCATTGAAAGAGCAACGGCTACAATCAACAGCATCCCCATCT
CTGAAGACTACAGCGTCGCCAGCGCAGCTCTCTCTAGCGACGGCCGCATCTTCACTGGTGTCAATGTATA
TCATTTTACTGGGGGACCTTGTGCAGAACTCGTGGTGCTGGGCACTGCTGCTGCTGCGGCAGCTGGCAAC
CTGACTTGTATCGTCGCGATCGGAAATGAGAACAGGGGCATCTTGAGCCCCTGCGGACGGTGCCGACAGG
TGCTTCTCGATCTGCATCCTGGGATCAAAGCCATAGTGAAGGACAGTGATGGACAGCCGACGGCAGTTGG
GATTCGTGAATTGCTGCCCTCTGGTTATGTGTGGGAGGGCTAAGAATTCGATATCAAGCTTATCGGTAAT
CAACCTCTGGATTACAAAATTTGTGAAAGATTGACTGGTATTCTTAACTATGTTGCTCCTTTTACGCTAT
GTGGATACGCTGCTTTAATGCCTTTGTATCATGCTATTGCTTCCCGTATGGCTTTCATTTTCTCCTCCTT
GTATAAATCCTGGTTGCTGTCTCTTTATGAGGAGTTGTGGCCCGTTGTCAGGCAACGTGGCGTGGTGTGC
ACTGTGTTTGCTGACGCAACCCCCACTGGTTGGGGCATTGCCACCACCTGTCAGCTCCTTTCCGGGACTT
TCGCTTTCCCCCTCCCTATTGCCACGGCGGAACTCATCGCCGCCTGCCTTGCCCGCTGCTGGACAGGGGC
TCGGCTGTTGGGCACTGACAATTCCGTGGTGTTGTCGGGGAAATCATCGTCCTTTCCTTGGCTGCTCGCC
TGTGTTGCCACCTGGATTCTGCGCGGGACGTCCTTCTGCTACGTCCCTTCGGCCCTCAATCCAGCGGACC
TTCCTTCCCGCGGCCTGCTGCCGGCTCTGCGGCCTCTTCCGCGTCTTCGCCTTCGCCCTCAGACGAGTCG
GATCTCCCTTTGGGCCGCCTCCCCGCGTCGACTTTAAGACCAATGACTTACAAGGCAGCTGTAGATCTTA
GCCACTTTTTAAAAGAAAAGGGGGGACTGGAAGGGCTAATTCACTCCCAACGAAGACAAGATCTGCTTTT
TGCTTGTACTGGGTCTCTCTGGTTAGACCAGATCTGAGCCTGGGAGCTCTCTGGCTAACTAGGGAACCCA
CTGCTTAAGCCTCAATAAAGCTTGCCTTGAGTGCTTCAAGTAGTGTGTGCCCGTCTGTTGTGTGACTCTG
GTAACTAGAGATCCCTCAGACCCTTTTAGTCAGTGTGGAAAATCTCTAGCAGGGCCCGTTTAAACCCGCT
GATCAGCCTCGACTGTGCCTTCTAGTTGCCAGCCATCTGTTGTTTGCCCCTCCCCCGTGCCTTCCTTGAC
CCTGGAAGGTGCCACTCCCACTGTCCTTTCCTAATAAAATGAGGAAATTGCATCGCATTGTCTGAGTAGG
TGTCATTCTATTCTGGGGGGTGGGGTGGGGCAGGACAGCAAGGGGGAGGATTGGGAAGACAATAGCAGGC
ATGCTGGGGATGCGGTGGGCTCTATGGCTTCTGAGGCGGAAAGAACCAGCTGGGGCTCTAGGGGGTATCC
CC
[124 nt withheld, positions 6793-6916]
C
[91 nt withheld, positions 6918-7008]
A
[49 nt withheld, positions 7010-7058]
CCTTTGACGTTGGAGTCCACGTTCTTT
[37 nt withheld, positions 7086-7122]
ACCCTATCTCGGTCTATTCTTTTGATTTATAAGGGATTTTGCCGATTTCGGCCTATTGGTTAAAAAATGA
GCTGATTTAACAAAAATTTAACGCGAATTAATTCTGTGGAATGTGTGTCAGTTAGGGTGTGGAAAGTCCC
CAGGCTCCCCAGCAGGCAGAAGTATGCAAAGCATGCATCTCAATTAGTCAGCAACCAGGTGTGGAAAGTC
CCCAGGCTCCCCAGCAGGCAGAAGTATGCAAAGCATGCATCTCAATTAGTCAGCAACCATAGTCCCGCCC
CTAACTCCGCCCATCCCGCCCCTAACTCCGCCCAGTTCCGCCCATTCTCCGCCCCATGGCTGACTAATTT
TTTTTATTTATGCAGAGGCCGAGGCCGCCTCTGCCTCTGAGCTATTCCAGAAGTAGTGAGGAGGCTTTTT
TGGAGGCCTAGGCTTTTGCAAAAAGCTCCCGGGAGCTTGTATATCCATTTTCGGATCTGATCAGCACGTG
TTGACAATTAATCATCGGCATAGTATATCGGCATAGTATAATACGACAAGGTGAGGAACTAAACCATGGC
CAAGTTGACCAGTGCCGTTCCGGTGCTCACCGCGCGCGACGTCGCCGGAGCGGTCGAGTTCTGGACCGAC
CGGCTCGGGTTCTCCCGGGACTTCGTGGAGGACGACTTCGCCGGTGTGGTCCGGGACGACGTGACCCTGT
TCATCAGCGCGGTCCAGGACCAGGTGGTGCCGGACAACACCCTGGCCTGGGTGTGGGTGCGCGGCCTGGA
CGAGCTGTACGCCGAGTGGTCGGAGGTCGTGTCCACGAACTTCCGGGACGCCTCCGGGCCGGCCATGACC
GAGATCGGCGAGCAGCCGTGGGGGCGGGAGTTCGCCCTGCGCGACCCGGCCGGCAACTGCGTGCACTTCG
TGGCCGAGGAGCAGGACTGACACGTGCTACGAGATTTCGATTCCACCGCCGCCTTCTATGAAAGGTTGGG
CTTCGGAATCGTTTTCCGGGACGCCGGCTGGATGATCCTCCAGCGCGGGGATCTCATGCTGGAGTTCTTC
GCCCACCCCAACTTGTTTATTGCAGCTTATAATGGTTACAAATAAAGCAATAGCATCACAAATTTCACAA
ATAAAGCATTTTTTTCACTGCATTCTAGTTGTGGTTTGTCCAAACTCATCAATGTATCTTATCATGTCTG
TATACCGTCGACCTCTAGCTAGAGCTTGGCGTAATCATGGTCATAGCTGTTTCCTGTGTGAAATTGTTAT
CCGCTCACAATTCCACACAACATACGAGCCGGAAGCATAAAGTGTAAAGCCTGGGGTGCCTAATGAGTGA
GCTAACTCACATTAATTGCGTTGCGCTCACTGCCCGCTTTCCAGTCGGGAAACCTGTCGTGCCAGCTGCA
TTAATGAATCGGCCAACGCGCGGGGAGAGGCGGTTTGCGTATTGGGCGCTCTTCCGCTTCCTCGCTCACT
GACTCGCTGCGCTCGGTCGTTCGGCTGCGGCGAGCGGTATCAGCTCACTCAAAGGCGGTAATACGGTTAT
CCACAGAATCAGGGGATAACGCAGGAAAGAACATGTGAGCAAAAGGCCAGCAAAAGGCCAGGAACCGTAA
AAAGGCCGCGTTGCTGGCGTTTTTCCATAGGCTCCGCCCCCCTGACGAGCATCACAAAAATCGACGCTCA
AGTCAGAGGTGGCGAAACCCGACAGGACTATAAAGATACCAGGCGTTTCCCCCTGGAAGCTCCCTCGTGC
GCTCTCCTGTTCCGACCCTGCCGCTTACCGGATACCTGTCCGCCTTTCTCCCTTCGGGAAGCGTGGCGCT
TTCTCATAGCTCACGCTGTAGGTATCTCAGTTCGGTGTAGGTCGTTCGCTCCAAGCTGGGCTGTGTGCAC
GAACCCCCCGTTCAGCCCGACCGCTGCGCCTTATCCGGTAACTATCGTCTTGAGTCCAACCCGGTAAGAC
ACGACTTATCGCCACTGGCAGCAGCCACTGGTAACAGGATTAGCAGAGCGAGGTATGTAGGCGGTGCTAC
AGAGTTCTTGAAGTGGTGGCCTAACTACGGCTACACTAGAAGAACAGTATTTGGTATCTGCGCTCTGCTG
AAGCCAGTTACCTTCGGAAAAAGAGTTGGTAGCTCTTGATCCGGCAAACAAACCACCGCTGGTAGCGGTG
GTTTTTTTGTTTGCAAGCAGCAGATTACGCGCAGAAAAAAAGGATCTCAAGAAGATCCTTTGATCTTTTC
TACGGGGTCTGACGCTCAGTGGAACGAAAACTCACGTTAAGGGATTTTGGTCATGAGATTATCAAAAAGG
ATCTTCACCTAGATCCTTTTAAATTAAAAATGAAGTTTTAAATCAATCTAAAGTATATATGAGTAAACTT
GGTCTGACAGTTACCAATGCTTAATCAGTGAGGCACCTATCTCAGCGATCTGTCTATTTCGTTCATCCAT
AGTTGCCTGACTCCCCGTCGTGTAGATAACTACGATACGGGAGGGCTTACCATCTGGCCCCAGTGCTGCA
ATGATACCGCGAGACCCACGCTCACCGGCTCCAGATTTATCAGCAATAAACCAGCCAGCCGGAAGGGCCG
AGCGCAGAAGTGGTCCTGCAACTTTATCCGCCTCCATCCAGTCTATTAATTGTTGCCGGGAAGCTAGAGT
AAGTAGTTCGCCAGTTAATAGTTTGCGCAACGTTGTTGCCATTGCTACAGGCATCGTGGTGTCACGCTCG
TCGTTTGGTATGGCTTCATTCAGCTCCGGTTCCCAACGATCAAGGCGAGTTACATGATCCCCCATGTTGT
GCAAAAAAGCGGTTAGCTCCTTCGGTCCTCCGATCGTTGTCAGAAGTAAGTTGGCCGCAGTGTTATCACT
CATGGTTATGGCAGCACTGCATAATTCTCTTACTGTCATGCCATCCGTAAGATGCTTTTCTGTGACTGGT
GAGTACTCAACCAAGTCATTCTGAGAATAGTGTATGCGGCGACCGAGTTGCTCTTGCCCGGCGTCAATAC
GGGATAATACCGCGCCACATAGCAGAACTTTAAAAGTGCTCATCATTGGAAAACGTTCTTCGGGGCGAAA
ACTCTCAAGGATCTTACCGCTGTTGAGATCCAGTTCGATGTAACCCACTCGTGCACCCAACTGATCTTCA
GCATCTTTTACTTTCACCAGCGTTTCTGGGTGAGCAAAAACAGGAAGGCAAAATGCCGCAAAAAAGGGAA
TAAGGGCGACACGGAAATGTTGAATACTCATACTCTTCCTTTTTCAATATTATTGAAGCATTTATCAGGG
TTATTGTCTCATGAGCGGATACATATTTGAATGTATTTAGAAAAATAAACAAATAGGGGTTCCGCGCACA
TTTCCCCGAAAAGTGCCACCTGACGTCGACGGATCGGGAGATCTCCCGATCCCCTATGGTGCACTCTCAG
TACAATCTGCTCTGATGCCGCATAGTTAAGCCAGTATCTGCTCCCTGCTTGTGTGTTGGAGGTCGCTGAG
TAGTGCGCGAGCAAAATTTAAGCTACAACAAGGCAAGGCTTGACCGACAATTGCATGAAGAATCTGCTTA
GGGTTAGGCGTTTTGCGCTGCTTCGCGATGTACGGGCCAGATATACGCGTTGACATTGATTATTGACTAG
TTATTAATAGTAATCAATTACGGGGTCATTAGTTCATAGCCCATATATGGAGTTCCGCGTTACATAACTT
ACGGTAAATGGCCCGCCTGGCTGACCGCCCAACGACCCCCGCCCATTGACGTCAATAATGACGTATGTTC
CCATAGTAACGCCAATAGGGACTTTCCATTGACGTCAATGGGTGGAGTATTTACGGTAAACTGCCCACTT
GGCAGTACATCAAGTGTATCATATGCCAAGTACGCCCCCTATTGACGTCAATGACGGTAAATGGCCCGCC
TGGCATTATGCCCAGTACATGACCTTATGGGACTTTCCTACTTGGCAGTACATCTACGTATTAGTCATCG
CTATTACCATGGTGATGCGGTTTTGGCAGTACATCAATGGGCGTGGATAGCGGTTTGACTCACGGGGATT
TCCAAGTCTCCACCCCATTGACGTCAATGGGAGTTTGTTTTGGCACCAAAATCAACGGGACTTTCCAAAA
TGTCGTAACAACTCCGCCCCATTGACGCAAATGGGCGGTAGGCGTGTACGGTGGGAGGTCTATATAAGCA
GCGCGTTTTGCCTGTACTGGGTCTCTCTGGTTAGACCAGATCTGAGCCTGGGAGCTCTCTGGCTAACTAG
GGAACCCACTGCTTAAGCCTCAATAAAGCTTGCCTTGAGTGCTTCAAGTAGTGTGTGCCCGTCTGTTGTG
TGACTCTGGTAACTAGAGATCCCTCAGACCCTTTTAGTCAGTGTGGAAAATCTCTAGCAGTGGCGCCCGA
ACAGGGACTTGAAAGCGAAAGGGAAACCAGAGGAGCTCTCTCGACGCAGGACTCGGCTTGCTGAAGCGCG
CACGGCAAGAGGCGAGGGGCGGCGACTGGTGAGTACGCCAAAAATTTTGACTAGCGGAGGCTAGAAGGAG
AGAGATGGGTGCGAGAGCGTCAGTATTAAGCGGGGGAGAATTAGATCGCGATGGGAAAAAATTCGGTTAA
GGCCAGGGGGAAAGAAAAAATATAAATTAAAACATATAGTATGGGCAAGCAGGGAGCTAGAACGATTCGC
AGTTAATCCTGGCCTGTTAGAAACATCAGAAGGCTGTAGACAAATACTGGGACAGCTACAACCATCCCTT
CAGACAGGATCAGAAGAACTTAGATCATTATATAATACAGTAGCAACCCTCTATTGTGTGCATCAAAGGA
TAGAGATAAAAGACACCAAGGAAGCTTTAGACAAGATAGAGGAAGAGCAAAACAAAAGTAAGACCACCGC
ACAGCAAGCGGCCGCTGATCTTCAGACCTGGAGGAGGAGATATGAGGGACAATTGGAGAAGTGAATTATA
TAAATATAAAGTAGTAAAAATTGAACCATTAGGAGTAGCACCCACCAAGGCAAAGAGAAGAGTGGTGCAG
AGAGAAAAAAGAGCAGTGGGAATAGGAGCTTTGTTCCTTGGGTTCTTGGGAGCAGCAGGAAGCACTATGG
GCGCAGCGTCAATGACGCTGACGGTACAGGCCAGACAATTATTGTCTGGTATAGTGCAGCAGCAGAACAA
TTTGCTGAGGGCTATTGAGGCGCAACAGCATCTGTTGCAACTCACAGTCTGGGGCATCAAGCAGCTCCAG
GCAAGAATCCTGGCTGTGGAAAGATACCTAAAGGATCAACAGCTCCTGGGGATTTGGGGTTGCTCTGGAA
AACTCATTTGCACCACTGCTGTGCCTTGGAATGCTAGTTGGAGTAATAAATCTCTGGAACAGATTTGGAA
TCACACGACCTGGATGGAGTGGGACAGAGAAATTAACAATTACACAAGCTTAATACACTCCTTAATTGAA
GAATCGCAAAACCAGCAAGAAAAGAATGAACAAGAATTATTGGAATTAGATAAATGGGCAAGTTTGTGGA
ATTGGTTTAACATAACAAATTGGCTGTGGTATATAAAATTATTCATAATGATAGTAGGAGGCTTGGTAGG
TTTAAGAATAGTTTTTGCTGTACTTTCTATAGTGAATAGAGTTAGGCAGGGATATTCACCATTATCGTTT
CAGACCCACCTCCCAACCCCGAGGGGACCCGACAGGCCCGAAGGAATAGAAGAAGAAGGTGGAGAGAGAG
ACAGAGACAGATCCATTCGATTAGTGAACGGATCGGCACTGCGTGCGCCAATTCTGCAGACAAATGGCAG
TATTCATCCACAATTTTAAAAGAAAAGGGGGGATTGGGGGGTACAGTGCAGGGGAAAGAATAGTAGACAT
AATAGCAACAGACATACAAACTAAAGAATTACAAAAACAAATTACAAAAATTCAAAATTTTCGGGTTTAT
TACAGGGACAGCAGAGATCCAGTTTGGTTAATTAAGGTACCGAGGGCCTATTTCCCATGATTCCTTCATA
TTTGCATATACGATACAAGGCTGTTAGAGAGATAATTAGAATTAATTTGACTGTAAACACAAAGATATTA
GTACAAAATACGTGACGTAGAAAGTAATAATTTCTTGGGTAGTTTGCAGTTTTAAAATTATGTTTTAAAA
TGGACTATCATATGCTTACCGTAACTTGAAAGTATTTCGATTTCTTGGCTTTATATATCTTGTGGAAAGG
ACGAAACACCGTTCTCCCGGCTCAACTGCC
