>Addgene plasmid #125452 | Lenti-(BB)-hPGK-KRAB-dCas9-P2A-BlastR rs58692659-guide1 | depositor partial sequence | sequence record 240082 | Guide RNA, gRNA scaffold
NNNNNNNNTTNTTGNNTTTTATATCTTGTGGAAGGACGAAACACCGTTCTCCCGGCTCAACTGCCGTTTT
AGAGCTAGAAATAGCAAGTTAAAATAAGGCTAGTCCGTTATCAACTTGAAAAAGTGGCACCGAGTCGGTG
CTTTTTTGAATTCGCTAGCTAGGTCTTGAAAGGGGTTGGGGTTGCGCCTTTTCCAAGGCAGCCCTGGGTT
TGCGCAGGGACGCGGCTGCTCTGGGCGTGGTTCCGGGAAACGCAGCGGCGCCGACCCTGGGTCTCGCACA
TTCTTCACGTCCGTTCGCAGCGTCACCCGGATCTTCGCCGCTACCCTTGTGGGCCCCCCGGCGACGCTTC
CTGCTCCGCCCCTAAGTCGGGAAGGTTCCTTGCGGTTCGCGGCGTGCCGGACGTGACAAACGGAAGCCGC
ACGTCTCACTAGTACCCTCGCAAACGGACAGCGCCAGGGAGCAATGGCAGCGCGCCGACCGCGATGGGCT
GTGGCCAATAGCGGCTGCTCAGCAGGGCGCGCCGAGAGCAGCGGCCGGGAAGGGGCGGTGCGGGAGGCGG
GGTGTGGGGCGGTAGTGTGGGCCCTGTTCCTGCCCGCGCGGTGTTCCGCATTCTGCAAGCCTCCGGAGCG
CACGTCGGCAGTCGGCTCCCTCGTTGACCGAATCACCGACCTCTCTCCCCAGGACCGGTGATCCGCCACC
ATGGATGCTAAGTCACTAACTGCCTGGTCCCGGACACTGGTGACCTTCAAGGATGTATTTGTGGACTTCA
CCAGGGAGGAGTGGAAGCTGCTGGACACTGCTCAGCAGATCGTGTACAGAAATGTGATGCTGGAGAACTA
TAAAAACCTGGTTTCCTTGGGTTATCAGCTTACTAAGCCAGATGTGATCCTCCGGTTGGAAAAAGGGAAA
AAGAGCCCGGGCGGTTCCGGGGGGAGGGCCGAGGGAAAAAAANNACAACATCGGGCGG
